>Addgene plasmid #76488 | CHEK2 gRNA (BRDN0001146385) | addgene full sequence | sequence record 185936 | Addgene Assembled Sequence
CCCGGGTGCAAAGATGGATAAAGTTTTAAACAGAGAGGAATCTTTGCAGCTAATGGACCTTCTAGGTCTT
GAAAGGAGTGGGAATTGGCTCCGGTGCCCGTCAGTGGGCAGAGCGCACATCGCCCACAGTCCCCGAGAAG
TTGGGGGGAGGGGTCGGCAATTGATCCGGTGCCTAGAGAAGGTGGCGCGGGGTAAACTGGGAAAGTGATG
TCGTGTACTGGCTCCGCCTTTTTCCCGAGGGTGGGGGAGAACCGTATATAAGTGCAGTAGTCGCCGTGAA
CGTTCTTTTTCGCAACGGGTTTGCCGCCAGAACACAGGTAAGTGCCGTGTGTGGTTCCCGCGGGCCTGGC
CTCTTTACGGGTTATGGCCCTTGCGTGCCTTGAATTACTTCCACCTGGCTGCAGTACGTGATTCTTGATC
CCGAGCTTCGGGTTGGAAGTGGGTGGGAGAGTTCGAGGCCTTGCGCTTAAGGAGCCCCTTCGCCTCGTGC
TTGAGTTGAGGCCTGGCCTGGGCGCTGGGGCCGCCGCGTGCGAATCTGGTGGCACCTTCGCGCCTGTCTC
GCTGCTTTCGATAAGTCTCTAGCCATTTAAAATTTTTGATGACCTGCTGCGACGCTTTTTTTCTGGCAAG
ATAGTCTTGTAAATGCGGGCCAAGATCTGCACACTGGTATTTCGGTTTTTGGGGCCGCGGGCGGCGACGG
GGCCCGTGCGTCCCAGCGCACATGTTCGGCGAGGCGGGGCCTGCGAGCGCGGCCACCGAGAATCGGACGG
GGGTAGTCTCAAGCTGGCCGGCCTGCTCTGGTGCCTGGCCTCGCGCCGCCGTGTATCGCCCCGCCCTGGG
CGGCAAGGCTGGCCCGGTCGGCACCAGTTGCGTGAGCGGAAAGATGGCCGCTTCCCGGCCCTGCTGCAGG
GAGCTCAAAATGGAGGACGCGGCGCTCGGGAGAGCGGGCGGGTGAGTCACCCACACAAAGGAAAAGGGCC
TTTCCGTCCTCAGCCGTCGCTTCATGTGACTCCACGGAGTACCGGGCGCCGTCCAGGCACCTCGATTAGT
TCTCGAGCTTTTGGAGTACGTCGTCTTTAGGTTGGGGGGAGGGGTTTTATGCGATGGAGTTTCCCCACAC
TGAGTGGGTGGAGACTGAAGTTAGGCCAGCTTGGCACTTGATGTAATTCTCCTTGGAATTTGCCCTTTTT
GAGTTTGGATCTTGGTTCATTCTCAAGCCTCAGACAGTGGTTCAAAGTTTTTTTCTTCCATTTCAGGTGT
CGTGACGTACGGCCACCATGACCGAGTACAAGCCCACGGTGCGCCTCGCCACCCGCGACGACGTCCCCAG
GGCCGTACGCACCCTCGCCGCCGCGTTCGCCGACTACCCCGCCACGCGCCACACCGTCGATCCGGACCGC
CACATCGAGCGGGTCACCGAGCTGCAAGAACTCTTCCTCACGCGCGTCGGGCTCGACATCGGCAAGGTGT
GGGTCGCGGACGACGGCGCCGCCGTGGCGGTCTGGACCACGCCGGAGAGCGTCGAAGCGGGGGCGGTGTT
CGCCGAGATCGGCCCGCGCATGGCCGAGTTGAGCGGTTCCCGGCTGGCCGCGCAGCAACAGATGGAAGGC
CTCCTGGCGCCGCACCGGCCCAAGGAGCCCGCGTGGTTCCTGGCCACCGTCGGAGTCTCGCCCGACCACC
AGGGCAAGGGTCTGGGCAGCGCCGTCGTGCTCCCCGGAGTGGAGGCGGCCGAGCGCGCCGGGGTGCCCGC
CTTCCTGGAGACCTCCGCGCCCCGCAACCTCCCCTTCTACGAGCGGCTCGGCTTCACCGTCACCGCCGAC
GTCGAGGTGCCCGAAGGACCGCGCACCTGGTGCATGACCCGCAAGCCCGGTGCCTGAACGCGTTAAGTCG
ACAATCAACCTCTGGATTACAAAATTTGTGAAAGATTGACTGGTATTCTTAACTATGTTGCTCCTTTTAC
GCTATGTGGATACGCTGCTTTAATGCCTTTGTATCATGCTATTGCTTCCCGTATGGCTTTCATTTTCTCC
TCCTTGTATAAATCCTGGTTGCTGTCTCTTTATGAGGAGTTGTGGCCCGTTGTCAGGCAACGTGGCGTGG
TGTGCACTGTGTTTGCTGACGCAACCCCCACTGGTTGGGGCATTGCCACCACCTGTCAGCTCCTTTCCGG
GACTTTCGCTTTCCCCCTCCCTATTGCCACGGCGGAACTCATCGCCGCCTGCCTTGCCCGCTGCTGGACA
GGGGCTCGGCTGTTGGGCACTGACAATTCCGTGGTGTTGTCGGGGAAATCATCGTCCTTTCCTTGGCTGC
TCGCCTGTGTTGCCACCTGGATTCTGCGCGGGACGTCCTTCTGCTACGTCCCTTCGGCCCTCAATCCAGC
GGACCTTCCTTCCCGCGGCCTGCTGCCGGCTCTGCGGCCTCTTCCGCGTCTTCGCCTTCGCCCTCAGACG
AGTCGGATCTCCCTTTGGGCCGCCTCCCCGCGTCGACTTTAAGACCAATGACTTACAAGGCAGCTGTAGA
TCTTAGCCACTTTTTAAAAGAAAAGGGGGGACTGGAAGGGCTAATTCACTCCCAACGAAGACAAGATCTG
CTTTTTGCTTGTACTGGGTCTCTCTGGTTAGACCAGATCTGAGCCTGGGAGCTCTCTGGCTAACTAGGGA
ACCCACTGCTTAAGCCTCAATAAAGCTTGCCTTGAGTGCTTCAAGTAGTGTGTGCCCGTCTGTTGTGTGA
CTCTGGTAACTAGAGATCCCTCAGACCCTTTTAGTCAGTGTGGAAAATCTCTAGCAGTACGTATAGTAGT
TCATGTCATCTTATTATTCAGTATTTATAACTTGCAAAGAAATGAATATCAGAGAGTGAGAGGAACTTGT
TTATTGCAGCTTATAATGGTTACAAATAAAGCAATAGCATCACAAATTTCACAAATAAAGCATTTTTTTC
ACTGCATTCTAGTTGTGGTTTGTCCAAACTCATCAATGTATCTTATCATGTCTGGCTCTAGCTATCCCGC
CCCTAACTCCGCCCATCCCGCCCCTAACTCCGCCCAGTTCCGCCCATTCTCCGCCCCATGGCTGACTAAT
TTTTTTTATTTATGCAGAGGCCGAGGCCGCCTCGGCCTCTGAGCTATTCCAGAAGTAGTGAGGAGGCTTT
TTTGGAGGCCTAGGGACGTACCCAATTCGCCCTATAGTGAGTCGTATTACGCGCGCTCACTGGCCGTCGT
TTTACAACGTCGTGACTGGGAAAACCCTGGCGTTACCCAACTTAATCGCCTTGCAGCACATCCCCCTTTC
GCCAGCTGGCGTAATAGCGAAGAGGCCCGCACCGATCGCCCTTCCCAACAGTTGCGCAGCCTGAATGGCG
AATGGG
[124 nt withheld, positions 3367-3490]
C
[91 nt withheld, positions 3492-3582]
A
[49 nt withheld, positions 3584-3632]
CCTTTGACGTTGGAGTCCACGTTCTTT
[37 nt withheld, positions 3660-3696]
ACCCTATCTCGGTCTATTCTTTTGATTTATAAGGGATTTTGCCGATTTCGGCCTATTGGTTAAAAAATGA
GCTGATTTAACAAAAATTTAACGCGAATTTTAACAAAATATTAACGCTTACAATTTAGGTGGCACTTTTC
GGGGAAATGTGCGCGGAACCCCTATTTGTTTATTTTTCTAAATACATTCAAATATGTATCCGCTCATGAG
ACAATAACCCTGATAAATGCTTCAATAATATTGAAAAAGGAAGAGTATGAGTATTCAACATTTCCGTGTC
GCCCTTATTCCCTTTTTTGCGGCATTTTGCCTTCCTGTTTTTGCTCACCCAGAAACGCTGGTGAAAGTAA
AAGATGCTGAAGATCAGTTGGGTGCACGAGTGGGTTACATCGAACTGGATCTCAACAGCGGTAAGATCCT
TGAGAGTTTTCGCCCCGAAGAACGTTTTCCAATGATGAGCACTTTTAAAGTTCTGCTATGTGGCGCGGTA
TTATCCCGTATTGACGCCGGGCAAGAGCAACTCGGTCGCCGCATACACTATTCTCAGAATGACTTGGTTG
AGTACTCACCAGTCACAGAAAAGCATCTTACGGATGGCATGACAGTAAGAGAATTATGCAGTGCTGCCAT
AACCATGAGTGATAACACTGCGGCCAACTTACTTCTGACAACGATCGGAGGACCGAAGGAGCTAACCGCT
TTTTTGCACAACATGGGGGATCATGTAACTCGCCTTGATCGTTGGGAACCGGAGCTGAATGAAGCCATAC
CAAACGACGAGCGTGACACCACGATGCCTGTAGCAATGGCAACAACGTTGCGCAAACTATTAACTGGCGA
ACTACTTACTCTAGCTTCCCGGCAACAATTAATAGACTGGATGGAGGCGGATAAAGTTGCAGGACCACTT
CTGCGCTCGGCCCTTCCGGCTGGCTGGTTTATTGCTGATAAATCTGGAGCCGGTGAGCGTGGGTCTCGCG
GTATCATTGCAGCACTGGGGCCAGATGGTAAGCCCTCCCGTATCGTAGTTATCTACACGACGGGGAGTCA
GGCAACTATGGATGAACGAAATAGACAGATCGCTGAGATAGGTGCCTCACTGATTAAGCATTGGTAACTG
TCAGACCAAGTTTACTCATATATACTTTAGATTGATTTAAAACTTCATTTTTAATTTAAAAGGATCTAGG
TGAAGATCCTTTTTGATAATCTCATGACCAAAATCCCTTAACGTGAGTTTTCGTTCCACTGAGCGTCAGA
CCCCGTAGAAAAGATCAAAGGATCTTCTTGAGATCCTTTTTTTCTGCGCGTAATCTGCTGCTTGCAAACA
AAAAAACCACCGCTACCAGCGGTGGTTTGTTTGCCGGATCAAGAGCTACCAACTCTTTTTCCGAAGGTAA
CTGGCTTCAGCAGAGCGCAGATACCAAATACTGTTCTTCTAGTGTAGCCGTAGTTAGGCCACCACTTCAA
GAACTCTGTAGCACCGCCTACATACCTCGCTCTGCTAATCCTGTTACCAGTGGCTGCTGCCAGTGGCGAT
AAGTCGTGTCTTACCGGGTTGGACTCAAGACGATAGTTACCGGATAAGGCGCAGCGGTCGGGCTGAACGG
GGGGTTCGTGCACACAGCCCAGCTTGGAGCGAACGACCTACACCGAACTGAGATACCTACAGCGTGAGCT
ATGAGAAAGCGCCACGCTTCCCGAAGGGAGAAAGGCGGACAGGTATCCGGTAAGCGGCAGGGTCGGAACA
GGAGAGCGCACGAGGGAGCTTCCAGGGGGAAACGCCTGGTATCTTTATAGTCCTGTCGGGTTTCGCCACC
TCTGACTTGAGCGTCGATTTTTGTGATGCTCGTCAGGGGGGCGGAGCCTATGGAAAAACGCCAGCAACGC
GGCCTTTTTACGGTTCCTGGCCTTTTGCTGGCCTTTTGCTCACATGTTCTTTCCTGCGTTATCCCCTGAT
TCTGTGGATAACCGTATTACCGCCTTTGAGTGAGCTGATACCGCTCGCCGCAGCCGAACGACCGAGCGCA
GCGAGTCAGTGAGCGAGGAAGCGGAAGAGCGCCCAATACGCAAACCGCCTCTCCCCGCGCGTTGGCCGAT
TCATTAATGCAGCTGGCACGACAGGTTTCCCGACTGGAAAGCGGGCAGTGAGCGCAACGCAATTAATGTG
AGTTAGCTCACTCATTAGGCACCCCAGGCTTTACACTTTATGCTTCCGGCTCGTATGTTGTGTGGAATTG
TGAGCGGATAACAATTTCACACAGGAAACAGCTATGACCATGATTACGCCAAGCGCGCAATTAACCCTCA
CTAAAGGGAACAAAAGCTGGAGCTGCAAGCTTAATGTAGTCTTATGCAATACTCTTGTAGTCTTGCAACA
TGGTAACGATGAGTTAGCAACATGCCTTACAAGGAGAGAAAAAGCACCGTGCATGCCGATTGGTGGAAGT
AAGGTGGTACGATCGTGCCTTATTAGGAAGGCAACAGACGGGTCTGACATGGATTGGACGAACCACTGAA
TTGCCGCATTGCAGAGATATTGTATTTAAGTGCCTAGCTCGATACATAAACGGGTCTCTCTGGTTAGACC
AGATCTGAGCCTGGGAGCTCTCTGGCTAACTAGGGAACCCACTGCTTAAGCCTCAATAAAGCTTGCCTTG
AGTGCTTCAAGTAGTGTGTGCCCGTCTGTTGTGTGACTCTGGTAACTAGAGATCCCTCAGACCCTTTTAG
TCAGTGTGGAAAATCTCTAGCAGTGGCGCCCGAACAGGGACTTGAAAGCGAAAGGGAAACCAGAGGAGCT
CTCTCGACGCAGGACTCGGCTTGCTGAAGCGCGCACGGCAAGAGGCGAGGGGCGGCGACTGGTGAGTACG
CCAAAAATTTTGACTAGCGGAGGCTAGAAGGAGAGAGATGGGTGCGAGAGCGTCAGTATTAAGCGGGGGA
GAATTAGATCGCGATGGGAAAAAATTCGGTTAAGGCCAGGGGGAAAGAAAAAATATAAATTAAAACATAT
AGTATGGGCAAGCAGGGAGCTAGAACGATTCGCAGTTAATCCTGGCCTGTTAGAAACATCAGAAGGCTGT
AGACAAATACTGGGACAGCTACAACCATCCCTTCAGACAGGATCAGAAGAACTTAGATCATTATATAATA
CAGTAGCAACCCTCTATTGTGTGCATCAAAGGATAGAGATAAAAGACACCAAGGAAGCTTTAGACAAGAT
AGAGGAAGAGCAAAACAAAAGTAAGACCACCGCACAGCAAGCGGCCGCTGATCTTCAGACCTGGAGGAGG
AGATATGAGGGACAATTGGAGAAGTGAATTATATAAATATAAAGTAGTAAAAATTGAACCATTAGGAGTA
GCACCCACCAAGGCAAAGAGAAGAGTGGTGCAGAGAGAAAAAAGAGCAGTGGGAATAGGAGCTTTGTTCC
TTGGGTTCTTGGGAGCAGCAGGAAGCACTATGGGCGCAGCGTCAATGACGCTGACGGTACAGGCCAGACA
ATTATTGTCTGGTATAGTGCAGCAGCAGAACAATTTGCTGAGGGCTATTGAGGCGCAACAGCATCTGTTG
CAACTCACAGTCTGGGGCATCAAGCAGCTCCAGGCAAGAATCCTGGCTGTGGAAAGATACCTAAAGGATC
AACAGCTCCTGGGGATTTGGGGTTGCTCTGGAAAACTCATTTGCACCACTGCTGTGCCTTGGAATGCTAG
TTGGAGTAATAAATCTCTGGAACAGATTTGGAATCACACGACCTGGATGGAGTGGGACAGAGAAATTAAC
AATTACACAAGCTTAATACACTCCTTAATTGAAGAATCGCAAAACCAGCAAGAAAAGAATGAACAAGAAT
TATTGGAATTAGATAAATGGGCAAGTTTGTGGAATTGGTTTAACATAACAAATTGGCTGTGGTATATAAA
ATTATTCATAATGATAGTAGGAGGCTTGGTAGGTTTAAGAATAGTTTTTGCTGTACTTTCTATAGTGAAT
AGAGTTAGGCAGGGATATTCACCATTATCGTTTCAGACCCACCTCCCAACCCCGAGGGGACCCAGAGAGG
GCCTATTTCCCATGATTCCTTCATATTTGCATATACGATACAAGGCTGTTAGAGAGATAATTAGAATTAA
TTTGACTGTAAACACAAAGATATTAGTACAAAATACGTGACGTAGAAAGTAATAATTTCTTGGGTAGTTT
GCAGTTTTAAAATTATGTTTTAAAATGGACTATCATATGCTTACCGTAACTTGAAAGTATTTCGATTTCT
TGGCTTTATATATCTTGTGGAAAGGACGAAACACCGGGGCCCATAATCGAGCCCAGGTTTTAGAGCTAGA
AATAGCAAGTTAAAATAAGGCTAGTCCGTTATCAACTTGAAAAAGTGGCACCGAGTCGGTGCTTTTTTAA
GCTTGGCGTAACTAGATCTTGAGACAAATGGCAGTATTCATCCACAATTTTAAAAGAAAAGGGGGGATTG
GGGGGTACAGTGCAGGGGAAAGAATAGTAGACATAATAGCAACAGACATACAAACTAAAGAATTACAAAA
ACAAATTACAAAAATTCAAAATTTTCGGGTTTATTACAGGGACAGCAGAGATCCACTTTGGCGCCGGCTC
GAGGGGG
Features (pLannotate 1.2.2; 29 found; start..end, strand, type, name):
     14..80      +  CDS            small t antigen (fragment): SV40 (simian virus 40) small t antigen
    106..317     +  promoter       EF-1α core promoter: core promoter for human elongation factor EF-1α
    318..1256    +  intron         EF-1α intron A: intron upstream of the start codon of human EF-1α
   1278..1877    +  CDS            PuroR (fragment): puromycin N-acetyltransferase; pac from Streptomyces; confers resistance to puromycin
   1893..2481    +  misc_feature   WPRE: woodchuck hepatitis virus posttranscriptional regulatory element
   2532..2551    +  misc_feature   cPPT/CTS (fragment): central polypurine tract and central termination sequence of HIV-1
   2553..2786    +  LTR            3' LTR (ΔU3): self-inactivating 3' long terminal repeat (LTR) from HIV-1
   2864..2985    +  polyA_signal   SV40 poly(A) signal: SV40 polyadenylation signal
   3025..3160    +  rep_origin     SV40 ori: SV40 origin of replication
   3181..3199    -  promoter       T7 promoter: promoter for bacteriophage T7 RNA polymerase
   3207..3362    +  CDS            lacZα (fragment): LacZα fragment of β-galactosidase; lacZ fragment
   3367..3795    +  rep_origin     f1 ori (sequence partly withheld): f1 bacteriophage origin of replication; arrow indicates direction of (+) strand synthesis
   3848..3952    +  promoter       AmpR promoter: bla
   3953..4813    +  CDS            AmpR: β-lactamase; bla; confers resistance to ampicillin, carbenicillin, and related antibiotics
   4984..5572    +  rep_origin     ori: high-copy-number ColE1/pMB1/pBR322/pUC origin of replication
   5755..5847    +  CDS            lacI (fragment): lac repressor; lacI; The lac repressor binds to the lac operator to inhibit transcription in E. coli. This inhibition can be relieved by adding lactose or isopropyl-β-D-thiogalactopyranoside (IPTG).
   5860..5881    +  protein_bind   CAP binding site: CAP binding activates transcription in the presence of cAMP. E. coli catabolite activator protein
   5896..5926    +  promoter       lac promoter: promoter for the E. coli lac operon
   5934..5950    +  protein_bind   lac operator: The lac repressor binds to the lac operator to inhibit transcription in E. coli. This inhibition can be relieved by adding lactose or isopropyl-β-D-thiogalactopyranoside (IPTG). lac repressor encoded by lacI
   5995..6013    +  promoter       T3 promoter: promoter for bacteriophage T3 RNA polymerase
   6041..6267    +  promoter       RSV promoter: Rous sarcoma virus enhancer/promoter
   6268..6448    +  LTR            5' LTR (truncated): truncated 5' long terminal repeat (LTR) from HIV-1
   6495..6620    +  misc_feature   HIV-1 Ψ: packaging signal of human immunodeficiency virus type 1
   6604..6967    +  CDS            HIV-1 gag (fragment): gag protein from human immunodeficiency virus 1; gag
   7113..7346    +  misc_feature   RRE: The Rev response element (RRE) of HIV-1 allows for Rev-dependent mRNA export from the nucleus to the cytoplasm.
   7723..7749    +  CDS            Rev (fragment): human immunodeficiency virus 1 (HIV-1) Rev protein; rev; enhances nuclear export of unspliced and incompletely spliced viral mRNAs
   7753..7993    +  promoter       U6 promoter: RNA polymerase III promoter for human U6 snRNA
   8023..8098    +  misc_RNA       gRNA scaffold: guide RNA scaffold for the Streptococcus pyogenes CRISPR/Cas9 system
   8154..8271    +  misc_feature   cPPT/CTS: central polypurine tract and central termination sequence of HIV-1
