[The description below was written by a language model from this plasmid's Addgene catalogue record and pLannotate feature annotations shown in this document.]
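Description:
CHEK2 gRNA (BRDN0001146385) is a third-generation lentiviral guide RNA plasmid built on the lentiGuide-Puro backbone and designed to direct Streptococcus pyogenes Cas9 to the human checkpoint kinase gene CHEK2 (also known as CHK2). It is maintained in E. coli through a high-copy ColE1/pUC-type origin with ampicillin selection from the bla gene. The backbone also carries an f1 origin, remnants of the lac region with flanking T7 and T3 promoters, and an SV40 origin and polyadenylation signal outside the viral cassette.

The transfer cassette begins with an RSV promoter fused to a truncated HIV-1 5' LTR, which makes genomic RNA production Tat-independent. It continues through the Ψ packaging signal with a gag fragment, the Rev response element and a cPPT/CTS, and ends in a self-inactivating ΔU3 3' LTR. Within this unit, a human U6 RNA polymerase III promoter drives the CHEK2-specific spacer joined to the SpCas9 gRNA scaffold. Downstream, the EF-1α core promoter with its intron A expresses puromycin N-acetyltransferase for selection of transduced mammalian cells, and a WPRE follows to enhance transcript expression. The guide was designed against several CHEK2 reference transcripts.

The plasmid does not encode Cas9, so it must be paired with a separate Cas9 vector such as lentiCas9-Blast or used in cells that already express the nuclease. It belongs to a human kinome gRNA collection produced alongside work on optimised sgRNA design. Its typical use is CRISPR knockout of CHEK2 after lentiviral delivery and puromycin selection.
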