Addgene plasmid #76488: CHEK2 gRNA (BRDN0001146385)
Purpose: 3rd generation lentiviral gRNA plasmid targeting human CHEK2
Depositing lab: John Doench & David Root. Depositing organization: Broad Institute. Publication: Optimized sgRNA design to maximize activity and minimize off-target effects of CRISPR-Cas9. Doench JG, Fusi N, Sullender M, Hegde M, Vaimberg EW, Donovan KF, Smith I, Tothova Z, Wilen C, Orchard R, Virgin HW, Listgarten J, Root DE. Nat Biotechnol. 2016 Jan 18. doi: 10.1038/nbt.3437. PubMed 26780180.
Backbone
  Vector backbone: lentiGuide-Puro
  Backbone manufacturer: Zhang Lab (Addgene plasmid # 52963)
  Vector type: Mammalian Expression, Lentiviral, CRISPR
  Selectable markers: Puromycin
Growth in bacteria
  Bacterial resistance: Ampicillin, 100 μg/mL
  Growth temperature: 37°C
  Growth strain: DH5alpha
  Copy number: High Copy
Gene/Insert
  Gene/Insert name: CHEK2 (alt names: CHEK2; NM_001005735.1)
  gRNA/shRNA sequence: GGGCCCATAATCGAGCCCAG
  Species: H. sapiens (human)
  Entrez Gene: CHEK2 (a.k.a. CDS1, CHK2, HuCds1, LFS2, PP1425, RAD53, TPDS4, hCds1)
  Promoter: hU6
  Cloning method: Unknown
  Sequencing primers: 5′ U6-F; 3′ pS2-R
Terms and licenses: Academic/Nonprofit Terms; Industry Terms: Not Available to Industry
Depositor comments: The gRNA was designed to target the following Genbank reference sequence(s): NM_001005735.1,NM_007194.3,NM_145862.2. Note that this plasmid does NOT contain Cas9. It should be used in conjunction with lentiCas9-Blast (Addgene #52962) or otherwise with cell lines already expressing Cas9. Browse the full kinome gRNA library at http://www.addgene.org/pooled-library/broadgpp-human-kinome/ or visit http://www.broadinstitute.org/rnai/public/ for detailed protocols and information.
How to cite: CHEK2 gRNA (BRDN0001146385) was a gift from John Doench & David Root (Addgene plasmid # 76488 ; http://n2t.net/addgene:76488 ; RRID:Addgene_76488)
