>Addgene plasmid #76488 | CHEK2 gRNA (BRDN0001146385) | depositor partial sequence | sequence record 143948 | Target Sequence
GGGCCCATAATCGAGCCCAG
