>Addgene plasmid #76488 | CHEK2 gRNA (BRDN0001146385) | addgene partial sequence | sequence record 185935 | hU6-F
TAGAAAGTAATAATTTCTTGGGTAGTTTGCAGTTTTAAAATTATGTTTTAAAATGGACTATCATATGCTT
ACCGTAACTTGAAAGTATTTCGATTTCTTGGCTTTATATATCTTGTGGAAAGGACGAAACACCGGGGCCC
ATAATCGAGCCCAGGTTTTAGAGCTAGAAATAGCAAGTTAAAATAAGGCTAGTCCGTTATCAACTTGAAA
AAGTGGCACCGAGTCGGTGCTTTTTTAAGCTTGGCGTAACTAGATCTTGAGACAAATGGCAGTATTCATC
CACAATTTTAAAAGAAAAGGGGGGATTGGGGGGTACAGTGCAGGGGAAAGAATAGTAGACATAATAGCAA
CAGACATACAAACTAAAGAATTACAAAAACAAATTACAAAAATTCAAAATTTTCGGGTTTATTACAGGGA
CAGCAGAGATCCACTTTGGCGCCGGCTCGAGGGGGCCCGGGTGCAAAGATGGATAAAGTTTTAAACAGAG
AGGAATCTTTGCAGCTAATGGACCTTCTAGGTCTTGAAAGGAGTGGGAATTGGCTCCGGTGCCCGTCAGT
GGGCAGAGCG
